>Addgene plasmid #235060 | Tad-CBE(ACT4) | addgene full sequence | sequence record 466786 | Addgene NGS Result
TTCACCTAGATCCTTTTAAATTAAAAATGAAGTTTTAAATCAATCTAAAGTATATATGAGTAAACTTGGT
CTGACAGTTACCAATGCTTAATCAGTGAGGCACCTATCTCAGCGATCTGTCTATTTCGTTCATCCATAGT
TGCCTGACTCCCCGTCGTGTAGATAACTACGATACGGGAGGGCTTACCATCTGGCCCCAGTGCTGCAATG
ATACCGCGGCTACCACGCTCACCGGCTCCAGATTTATCAGCAATAAACCAGCCAGCCGGAAGGGCCGAGC
GCAGAAGTGGTCCTGCAACTTTATCCGCCTCCATCCAGTCTATTAATTGTTGCCGGGAAGCTAGAGTAAG
TAGTTCGCCAGTTAATAGTTTGCGCAACGTTGTTGCCATTGCTACAGGCATCGTGGTGTCACGCTCGTCG
TTTGGTATGGCTTCATTCAGCTCCGGTTCCCAACGATCAAGGCGAGTTACATGATCCCCCATGTTGTGCA
AAAAAGCGGTTAGCTCCTTCGGTCCTCCGATCGTTGTCAGAAGTAAGTTGGCCGCAGTGTTATCACTCAT
GGTTATGGCAGCACTGCATAATTCTCTTACTGTCATGCCATCCGTAAGATGCTTTTCTGTGACTGGTGAG
TACTCAACCAAGTCATTCTGAGAATAGTGTATGCGGCGACCGAGTTGCTCTTGCCCGGCGTCAATACGGG
ATAATACCGCGCCACATAGCAGAACTTTAAAAGTGCTCATCATTGGAAAACGTTCTTCGGGGCGAAAACT
CTCAAGGATCTTACCGCTGTTGAGATCCAGTTCGATGTAACCCACTCGTGCACCCAACTGATCTTCAGCA
TCTTTTACTTTCACCAGCGTTTCTGGGTGAGCAAAAACAGGAAGGCAAAATGCCGCAAAAAAGGGAATAA
GGGCGACACGGAAATGTTGAATACTCATACTCTTCCTTTTTCAATATTATTGAAGCATTTATCAGGGTTA
TTGTCTCATGAGCGGATACATATTTGAATGTATTTAGAAAAATAAACAAATAGGGGTTCCGCGCACATTT
CCCCGAAAAGTGCCACCTGACGTCGACGGATCGGGAGATCGATCTCCCGATCCCCTAGGGTCGACTCTCA
GTACAATCTGCTCTGATGCCGCATAGTTAAGCCAGTATCTGCTCCCTGCTTGTGTGTTGGAGGTCGCTGA
GTAGTGCGCGAGCAAAATTTAAGCTACAACAAGGCAAGGCTTGACCGACAATTGCATGAAGAATCTGCTT
AGGGTTAGGCGTTTTGCGCTGCTTCGCGATGTACGGGCCAGATATACGCGTTGACATTGATTATTGACTA
GTTATTAATAGTAATCAATTACGGGGTCATTAGTTCATAGCCCATATATGGAGTTCCGCGTTACATAACT
TACGGTAAATGGCCCGCCTGGCTGACCGCCCAACGACCCCCGCCCATTGACGTCAATAATGACGTATGTT
CCCATAGTAACGCCAATAGGGACTTTCCATTGACGTCAATGGGTGGAGTATTTACGGTAAACTGCCCACT
TGGCAGTACATCAAGTGTATCATATGCCAAGTACGCCCCCTATTGACGTCAATGACGGTAAATGGCCCGC
CTGGCATTATGCCCAGTACATGACCTTATGGGACTTTCCTACTTGGCAGTACATCTACGTATTAGTCATC
GCTATTACCATGGTGATGCGGTTTTGGCAGTACATCAATGGGCGTGGATAGCGGTTTGACTCACGGGGAT
TTCCAAGTCTCCACCCCATTGACGTCAATGGGAGTTTGTTTTGGCACCAAAATCAACGGGACTTTCCAAA
ATGTCGTAACAACTCCGCCCCATTGACGCAAATGGGCGGTAGGCGTGTACGGTGGGAGGTCTATATAAGC
AGAGCTGGTTTAGTGAACCGTCAGATCCGCTAGAGATCCGCGGCCGCTAATACGACTCACTATAGGGAGA
GCCGCCACCATGAAACGGACAGCCGACGGAAGCGAGTTCGAGTCACCAAAGAAGAAGCGGAAAGTCTCTG
AAGTCGAGTTTAGCCACGAGTATTGGATGAGGCACGCACTGACCCTGGCAAAGCGAGCACGGGATGAACA
GAATTGTCCCGTGGGCGCCGTGCTGGTGCTCAACAATAGAGTGATCGGAGAGGGATGGGTGCAGACTAGG
CGTAATCACGACCCTACCGCACACGCAGAGATCATGGCACTGAGGCAGGGAGGCCTGGTCATGCAGAATT
ACCGCCTGTACGATGCCACCCTGTATTCGACACTCGAGCCATGCGTGATGTGCGCAGGAGCAATGATCCA
CAGCAGGATCGGAAGAGTGGTGTTCGGAGTGCCGTATCGGACGTATGGCGCAGTAGGCTCCCTGATGAAT
GTGCTGCACTACCCCGGCATAAAGCACCGGGTGGAGATCACAGAGGGAATCCTGGCAGACGAGTGCGCCG
CCCTGCTGTGCCGTTTCTTTAGAATGCCGAGACGGGTGTTCAAGGCCCAGAAGAAGGCACAGAGCTCCAC
CGACTCTGGAGGATCTAGCGGAGGATCCTCTGGCAGCGAGACACCAGGAACAAGCGAGTCAGCAACACCA
GAGAGCAGTGGCGGCAGCAGCGGCGGCAGCGACAAGAAGTACAGCATCGGCCTGGCCATCGGCACCAACT
CTGTGGGCTGGGCCGTGATCACCGACGAGTACAAGGTGCCCAGCAAGAAATTCAAGGTGCTGGGCAACAC
CGACCGGCACAGCATCAAGAAGAACCTGATCGGAGCCCTGCTGTTCGACAGCGGCGAAACAGCCGAGGCC
ACCCGGCTGAAGAGAACCGCCAGAAGAAGATACACCAGACGGAAGAACCGGATCTGCTATCTGCAAGAGA
TCTTCAGCAACGAGATGGCCAAGGTGGACGACAGCTTCTTCCACAGACTGGAAGAGTCCTTCCTGGTGGA
AGAGGATAAGAAGCACGAGCGGCACCCCATCTTCGGCAACATCGTGGACGAGGTGGCCTACCACGAGAAG
TACCCCACCATCTACCACCTGAGAAAGAAACTGGTGGACAGCACCGACAAGGCCGACCTGCGGCTGATCT
ATCTGGCCCTGGCCCACATGATCAAGTTCCGGGGCCACTTCCTGATCGAGGGCGACCTGAACCCCGACAA
CAGCGACGTGGACAAGCTGTTCATCCAGCTGGTGCAGACCTACAACCAGCTGTTCGAGGAAAACCCCATC
AACGCCAGCGGCGTGGACGCCAAGGCCATCCTGTCTGCCAGACTGAGCAAGAGCAGACGGCTGGAAAATC
TGATCGCCCAGCTGCCCGGCGAAAAGAAGAATGGCCTGTTCGGAAACCTGATTGCCCTGAGCCTGGGCCT
GACCCCCAACTTCAAGAGCAACTTCGACCTGGCCGAGGATGCCAAACTGCAGCTGAGCAAGGACACCTAC
GACGACGACCTGGACAACCTGCTGGCCCAGATCGGCGACCAGTACGCCGACCTGTTTCTGGCCGCCAAGA
ACCTGTCCGACGCCATCCTGCTGAGCGACATCCTGAGAGTGAACACCGAGATCACCAAGGCCCCCCTGAG
CGCCTCTATGATCAAGAGATACGACGAGCACCACCAGGACCTGACCCTGCTGAAAGCTCTCGTGCGGCAG
CAGCTGCCTGAGAAGTACAAAGAGATTTTCTTCGACCAGAGCAAGAACGGCTACGCCGGCTACATTGACG
GCGGAGCCAGCCAGGAAGAGTTCTACAAGTTCATCAAGCCCATCCTGGAAAAGATGGACGGCACCGAGGA
ACTGCTCGTGAAGCTGAACAGAGAGGACCTGCTGCGGAAGCAGCGGACCTTCGACAACGGCAGCATCCCC
CACCAGATCCACCTGGGAGAGCTGCACGCCATTCTGCGGCGGCAGGAAGATTTTTACCCATTCCTGAAGG
ACAACCGGGAAAAGATCGAGAAGATCCTGACCTTCCGCATCCCCTACTACGTGGGCCCTCTGGCCAGGGG
AAACAGCAGATTCGCCTGGATGACCAGAAAGAGCGAGGAAACCATCACCCCCTGGAACTTCGAGGAAGTG
GTGGACAAGGGCGCTTCCGCCCAGAGCTTCATCGAGCGGATGACCAACTTCGATAAGAACCTGCCCAACG
AGAAGGTGCTGCCCAAGCACAGCCTGCTGTACGAGTACTTCACCGTGTATAACGAGCTGACCAAAGTGAA
ATACGTGACCGAGGGAATGAGAAAGCCCGCCTTCCTGAGCGGCGAGCAGAAAAAGGCCATCGTGGACCTG
CTGTTCAAGACCAACCGGAAAGTGACCGTGAAGCAGCTGAAAGAGGACTACTTCAAGAAAATCGAGTGCT
TCGACTCCGTGGAAATCTCCGGCGTGGAAGATCGGTTCAACGCCTCCCTGGGCACATACCACGATCTGCT
GAAAATTATCAAGGACAAGGACTTCCTGGACAATGAGGAAAACGAGGACATTCTGGAAGATATCGTGCTG
ACCCTGACACTGTTTGAGGACAGAGAGATGATCGAGGAACGGCTGAAAACCTATGCCCACCTGTTCGACG
ACAAAGTGATGAAGCAGCTGAAGCGGCGGAGATACACCGGCTGGGGCAGGCTGAGCCGGAAGCTGATCAA
CGGCATCCGGGACAAGCAGTCCGGCAAGACAATCCTGGATTTCCTGAAGTCCGACGGCTTCGCCAACAGA
AACTTCATGCAGCTGATCCACGACGACAGCCTGACCTTTAAAGAGGACATCCAGAAAGCCCAGGTGTCCG
GCCAGGGCGATAGCCTGCACGAGCACATTGCCAATCTGGCCGGCAGCCCCGCCATTAAGAAGGGCATCCT
GCAGACAGTGAAGGTGGTGGACGAGCTCGTGAAAGTGATGGGCCGGCACAAGCCCGAGAACATCGTGATC
GAAATGGCCAGAGAGAACCAGACCACCCAGAAGGGACAGAAGAACAGCCGCGAGAGAATGAAGCGGATCG
AAGAGGGCATCAAAGAGCTGGGCAGCCAGATCCTGAAAGAACACCCCGTGGAAAACACCCAGCTGCAGAA
CGAGAAGCTGTACCTGTACTACCTGCAGAATGGGCGGGATATGTACGTGGACCAGGAACTGGACATCAAC
CGGCTGTCCGACTACGATGTGGACCATATCGTGCCTCAGAGCTTTCTGAAGGACGACTCCATCGACAACA
AGGTGCTGACCAGAAGCGACAAGAACCGGGGCAAGAGCGACAACGTGCCCTCCGAAGAGGTCGTGAAGAA
GATGAAGAACTACTGGCGGCAGCTGCTGAACGCCAAGCTGATTACCCAGAGAAAGTTCGACAATCTGACC
AAGGCCGAGAGAGGCGGCCTGAGCGAACTGGATAAGGCCGGCTTCATCAAGAGACAGCTGGTGGAAACCC
GGCAGATCACAAAGCACGTGGCACAGATCCTGGACTCCCGGATGAACACTAAGTACGACGAGAATGACAA
GCTGATCCGGGAAGTGAAAGTGATCACCCTGAAGTCCAAGCTGGTGTCCGATTTCCGGAAGGATTTCCAG
TTTTACAAAGTGCGCGAGATCAACAACTACCACCACGCCCACGACGCCTACCTGAACGCCGTCGTGGGAA
CCGCCCTGATCAAAAAGTACCCTAAGCTGGAAAGCGAGTTCGTGTACGGCGACTACAAGGTGTACGACGT
GCGGAAGATGATCGCCAAGAGCGAGCAGGAAATCGGCAAGGCTACCGCCAAGTACTTCTTCTACAGCAAC
ATCATGAACTTTTTCAAGACCGAGATTACCCTGGCCAACGGCGAGATCCGGAAGCGGCCTCTGATCGAGA
CAAACGGCGAAACCGGGGAGATCGTGTGGGATAAGGGCCGGGATTTTGCCACCGTGCGGAAAGTGCTGAG
CATGCCCCAAGTGAATATCGTGAAAAAGACCGAGGTGCAGACAGGCGGCTTCAGCAAAGAGTCTATCCTG
CCCAAGAGGAACAGCGATAAGCTGATCGCCAGAAAGAAGGACTGGGACCCTAAGAAGTACGGCGGCTTCG
ACAGCCCCACCGTGGCCTATTCTGTGCTGGTGGTGGCCAAAGTGGAAAAGGGCAAGTCCAAGAAACTGAA
GAGTGTGAAAGAGCTGCTGGGGATCACCATCATGGAAAGAAGCAGCTTCGAGAAGAATCCCATCGACTTT
CTGGAAGCCAAGGGCTACAAAGAAGTGAAAAAGGACCTGATCATCAAGCTGCCTAAGTACTCCCTGTTCG
AGCTGGAAAACGGCCGGAAGAGAATGCTGGCCTCTGCCGGCGAACTGCAGAAGGGAAACGAACTGGCCCT
GCCCTCCAAATATGTGAACTTCCTGTACCTGGCCAGCCACTATGAGAAGCTGAAGGGCTCCCCCGAGGAT
AATGAGCAGAAACAGCTGTTTGTGGAACAGCACAAGCACTACCTGGACGAGATCATCGAGCAGATCAGCG
AGTTCTCCAAGAGAGTGATCCTGGCCGACGCTAATCTGGACAAAGTGCTGTCCGCCTACAACAAGCACCG
GGATAAGCCCATCAGAGAGCAGGCCGAGAATATCATCCACCTGTTTACCCTGACCAATCTGGGAGCCCCT
GCCGCCTTCAAGTACTTTGACACCACCATCGACCGGAAGAGGTACACCAGCACCAAAGAGGTGCTGGACG
CCACCCTGATCCACCAGAGCATCACCGGCCTGTACGAGACACGGATCGACCTGTCTCAGCTGGGAGGTGA
CAGCGGCGGGAGCGGCGGGAGCGGGGGGAGCACTAATCTGAGCGACATCATTGAGAAGGAGACTGGGAAA
CAGCTGGTCATTCAGGAGTCCATCCTGATGCTGCCTGAGGAGGTGGAGGAAGTGATCGGCAACAAGCCAG
AGTCTGACATCCTGGTGCACACCGCCTACGACGAGTCCACAGATGAGAATGTGATGCTGCTGACCTCTGA
CGCCCCCGAGTATAAGCCTTGGGCCCTGGTCATCCAGGATTCTAACGGCGAGAATAAGATCAAGATGCTG
AGCGGAGGATCCGGAGGATCTGGAGGCAGCACCAACCTGTCTGACATCATCGAGAAGGAGACAGGCAAGC
AGCTGGTCATCCAGGAGAGCATCCTGATGCTGCCCGAAGAAGTCGAAGAAGTGATCGGAAACAAGCCTGA
GAGCGATATCCTGGTCCATACCGCCTACGACGAGAGTACCGACGAAAATGTGATGCTGCTGACATCCGAC
GCCCCAGAGTATAAGCCCTGGGCTCTGGTCATCCAGGATTCCAACGGAGAGAACAAAATCAAAATGCTGT
CTGGCGGCTCAAAAAGAACCGCCGACGGCAGCGAATTCGAGCCCAAGAAGAAGAGGAAAGTCTAACCGGT
CATCATCACCATCACCATTGAGTTTAAACCCGCTGATCAGCCTCGACTGTGCCTTCTAGTTGCCAGCCAT
CTGTTGTTTGCCCCTCCCCCGTGCCTTCCTTGACCCTGGAAGGTGCCACTCCCACTGTCCTTTCCTAATA
AAATGAGGAAATTGCATCGCATTGTCTGAGTAGGTGTCATTCTATTCTGGGGGGTGGGGTGGGGCAGGAC
AGCAAGGGGGAGGATTGGGAAGACAATAGCAGGCATGCTGGGGATGCGGTGGGCTCTATGGCTTCTGAGG
CGGAAAGAACCAGCTGGGGCTCGATACCGTCGACCTCTAGCTAGAGCTTGGCGTAATCATGGTCATAGCT
GTTTCCTGTGTGAAATTGTTATCCGCTCACAATTCCACACAACATACGAGCCGGAAGCATAAAGTGTAAA
GCCTAGGGTGCCTAATGAGTGAGCTAACTCACATTAATTGCGTTGCGCTCACTGCCCGCTTTCCAGTCGG
GAAACCTGTCGTGCCAGCTGCATTAATGAATCGGCCAACGCGCGGGGAGAGGCGGTTTGCGTATTGGGCG
CTCTTCCGCTTCCTCGCTCACTGACTCGCTGCGCTCGGTCGTTCGGCTGCGGCGAGCGGTATCAGCTCAC
TCAAAGGCGGTAATACGGTTATCCACAGAATCAGGGGATAACGCAGGAAAGAACATGTGAGCAAAAGGCC
AGCAAAAGGCCAGGAACCGTAAAAAGGCCGCGTTGCTGGCGTTTTTCCATAGGCTCCGCCCCCCTGACGA
GCATCACAAAAATCGACGCTCAAGTCAGAGGTGGCGAAACCCGACAGGACTATAAAGATACCAGGCGTTT
CCCCCTGGAAGCTCCCTCGTGCGCTCTCCTGTTCCGACCCTGCCGCTTACCGGATACCTGTCCGCCTTTC
TCCCTTCGGGAAGCGTGGCGCTTTCTCATAGCTCACGCTGTAGGTATCTCAGTTCGGTGTAGGTCGTTCG
CTCCAAGCTGGGCTGTGTGCACGAACCCCCCGTTCAGCCCGACCGCTGCGCCTTATCCGGTAACTATCGT
CTTGAGTCCAACCCGGTAAGACACGACTTATCGCCACTGGCAGCAGCCACTGGTAACAGGATTAGCAGAG
CGAGGTATGTAGGCGGTGCTACAGAGTTCTTGAAGTGGTGGCCTAACTACGGCTACACTAGAAGAACAGT
ATTTGGTATCTGCGCTCTGCTGAAGCCAGTTACCTTCGGAAAAAGAGTTGGTAGCTCTTGATCCGGCAAA
CAAACCACCGCTGGTAGCGGTGGTTTTTTTGTTTGCAAGCAGCAGATTACGCGCAGAAAAAAAGGATCTC
AAGAAGATCCTTTGATCTTTTCTACGGGGTCTGACACTCAGTGGAACGAAAACTCACGTTAAGGGATTTT
GGTCATGAGATTATCAAAAAGGATC
Features (pLannotate 1.2.2; 17 found; start..end, strand, type, name):
     78..938     -  CDS            AmpR: β-lactamase; bla; confers resistance to ampicillin, carbenicillin, and related antibiotics
    939..1043    -  promoter       AmpR promoter: bla
   1114..1158    -  misc_feature   bom (fragment): basis of mobility region from pBR322
   1313..1692    +  enhancer       CMV enhancer: human cytomegalovirus immediate early enhancer
   1693..1896    +  promoter       CMV promoter: human cytomegalovirus (CMV) immediate early promoter
   1938..1956    +  promoter       T7 promoter: promoter for bacteriophage T7 RNA polymerase
   2027..2506    +  CDS            tadA: TADA_ECOLI - Also known as yfhC. Experimental evidence at protein level: Swiss-Prot protein existence level 1. Catalyzes the deamination of adenosine to inosine at the wobble position 34 of tRNA(Arg2). Essential for cell viability. From Escherichia coli (strain K12).
   2621..6717    +  CDS            Cas9 (fragment): Cas9 (Csn1) endonuclease from the Streptococcus pyogenes Type II CRISPR/Cas system generates RNA-guided double strand breaks in DNA
   7031..7279    +  CDS            UGI: UNGI_BPPB2 - Experimental evidence at protein level: Swiss-Prot protein existence level 1. This protein binds specifically and reversibly to the host uracil-DNA glycosylase, preventing removal of uracil residues from PBS2 DNA by the host uracil-excision repair system. From Bacillus phage PBS2 (Bacteriophage PBS2).
   7397..7621    +  polyA_signal   bGH poly(A) signal: bovine growth hormone polyadenylation signal
   7625..7646    +  promoter       SV40 promoter (fragment): SV40 enhancer and early promoter
   7651..7667    +  misc_feature   MCS (fragment): pBluescript multiple cloning site
   7716..7732    -  protein_bind   lac operator: The lac repressor binds to the lac operator to inhibit transcription in E. coli. This inhibition can be relieved by adding lactose or isopropyl-β-D-thiogalactopyranoside (IPTG). lac repressor encoded by lacI
   7740..7770    -  promoter       lac promoter: promoter for the E. coli lac operon
   7785..7806    -  protein_bind   CAP binding site: CAP binding activates transcription in the presence of cAMP. E. coli catabolite activator protein
   7819..7911    -  CDS            lacI (fragment): lac repressor; lacI; The lac repressor binds to the lac operator to inhibit transcription in E. coli. This inhibition can be relieved by adding lactose or isopropyl-β-D-thiogalactopyranoside (IPTG).
   8094..8682    -  rep_origin     ori: high-copy-number ColE1/pMB1/pBR322/pUC origin of replication
