[The description below was written by a language model from this plasmid's Addgene catalogue record and pLannotate feature annotations shown in this document.]
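Description:
Tad-CBE(ACT4) is a mammalian expression plasmid encoding a TadA-derived cytosine base editor, built by Golden Gate assembly on a pCMV backbone. It replicates in E. coli from a high-copy ColE1/pBR322-type origin and is selected with ampicillin through the β-lactamase gene and its native promoter. The sequenced record is 8,775 nt, consistent with a roughly 3.4 kb backbone carrying a 5.4 kb synthetic insert. Short remnants of lac regulatory elements, a lacI fragment, an SV40 promoter fragment and a bom fragment are backbone leftovers with no evident role in the payload.

The editor open reading frame is driven by the human CMV immediate-early enhancer and promoter and terminated by the bovine growth hormone polyadenylation signal. A T7 promoter sits just upstream of the coding region and could support in vitro transcription. The fusion begins with an N-terminal bipartite NLS, followed by a deaminase domain that annotates as E. coli TadA, here an engineered variant designated ACT4, then the SpCas9 D10A nickase, and ends with two copies of the uracil glycosylase inhibitor UGI and an SV40 NLS. The feature table marks only one UGI copy, whereas the catalogue entry lists two. In this architecture the guide-directed nickase opens the target DNA so the deaminase can convert cytosine to uracil, UGI blocks uracil excision, and nicking of the unedited strand biases repair toward a C•G to T•A outcome.

No guide RNA cassette is annotated, so a guide would need to be supplied separately. The associated publication concerns high-precision cytosine base editors obtained by evolving nucleic-acid-recognition hotspots in the deaminase. The record does not specify the ACT4 mutations or what the name denotes.
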