Addgene plasmid #235060: Tad-CBE(ACT4)
Depositing lab: Weixin Tang. Publication: High-precision cytosine base editors by evolving nucleic-acid-recognition hotspots in deaminase. Wu Y, Xiao YL, Tang W. Nat Biotechnol. 2025 Jul 7:10.1038/s41587-025-02678-w. doi: 10.1038/s41587-025-02678-w. PubMed 40624252.
Backbone
  Vector backbone: pCMV with a BR322 origin
  Backbone size w/o insert (bp): 3402
  Vector type: Mammalian Expression, CRISPR
Growth in bacteria
  Bacterial resistance: Ampicillin, 100 μg/mL
  Growth temperature: 37°C
  Growth strain: DH5alpha
  Copy number: High Copy
Gene/Insert
  Gene/Insert name: Tad-CBE(ACT4)-SpCas9 D10A
  Species: Synthetic
  Insert size (bp): 5373
  Tag / fusion protein: bpNLS (N terminal on insert); 2xUGI, SV40NLS (C terminal on insert)
  Cloning method: Golden Gate
Terms and licenses: Academic/Nonprofit Terms; Industry Terms: Not Available to Industry
How to cite: Tad-CBE(ACT4) was a gift from Weixin Tang (Addgene plasmid # 235060 ; http://n2t.net/addgene:235060 ; RRID:Addgene_235060)
